>Addgene plasmid #110240 | pAW8_TAP | depositor full sequence | sequence record 207513 | Full Sequence
CAAAAAGTTAGGTGTAACAGAAAATCATGAAACTATGATTTCTAATTTATATATTGGAGGATTTTCTCTA
AAAAAAAAAATACAACAAATAAAAAACACTCAATGACCTGACCATTTGATGGAGTTTAAGTCAATACCTT
CTTGAACCATTTCCCATAATGGTGAAAGTTCCCTCAAGAATTTTACTCTGTCAGAAACGGCCTTAACGAC
GTAGTCGATCCGGACGATGGCCAACCTTCCAATTCATTAAATCGAGTCCTCCATCAGATGATTTACAAGG
TTTTGCATAGAATCCCTAAGTAAGAGAAGTTGTTAGTGATTTCTTCAAGTTTACTAAAATTTACATACAA
ATGGATGATCTCTTCTCCATTGTTTCCTTTCTTCTTGCAAACGCGTTTTACAAAGAGATGACATGCTATT
TTCTGATTATTTTTTTCTATAGTTTTCTATTTTGTACGTCCTTGGGAGTCCGAAATGTAAAATCGGGGTA
TGGTTAGTAGCGGCAGCGTTCATTATGGTATATAAAAGATAAAAAGTAGGGGCAAGCGAGACAGAATGGG
ATACAAGGGCATCGTCTATAATTATAGCTAAAAATTGTATTTTAATTTGTATTTTTTGTAATTTTATTTC
TCATTGTTTTACTTAAAATGAATGCGAATTAGAGAAAACTTCAACGAAATGTCAAAATAAGCTCAGCAAA
ATATACAATTTTAGGGAAAGCGATCAGCAACTTATTCTCCGGTGTAGATTCTTTTTCTTCATAAATTCCA
ACAATGTAACTGCCAATTGATTTTTCTCTAGATGCTAATAAATTGAAACTAATGAATATAATAACACAGG
TTTTGATAAATTGTAAACTCTTACTCAAAAAAAGAATGTTAAAACTAATTTAACCTTTTTATAAAGGCTC
ATGGCGTTAAAGAGGATAGTAAAAATTCTACAATTTTTTAATTTAATGTCACAATTGTCTTGCGAATATA
ATTCTATTAATTTTCGCTAACTGCTGTTTTAGTACTATTACTTTCAATATGCCTTATATGCAACTTTAAT
TCATGAAGAATGCAATATTTTTGCAATCTTTCTTGTACTGAGCGCTTTTTATCATTTAGTACTCATTATT
TAATTTTTCAGTAAAGGGCAATAAATAAATTTGTAGAAGATGCAATGTAATCTCCTCTATCCTTTTGCTC
ATATGTTTATGAGTATACCTAGTCTAGAAAGGCTTGTATTTAAAATATTATTCAATAAAAATTCACAATT
TTTACGACATGTGCTACCATTCACTTAACTTCCTGATTATAAAATTGGTTCGTTTATACTAATTACTTAA
GTACCTTTAACTAAACAAAATGCCTATATATATATTAATTTACAATGAGTGTCAGATAAGTCACTATGTC
CGAGTGGTTAAGGAGTTAGACTCGCCATCGATGGTATGGTGCACTCTCAGTACAATCTGCTCTGATGCCG
CATAGTTAAGCCAGCCCCGACACCCGCCAACACCCGCTGACGCGCCCTGACGGGCTTGTCTGCTCCCGGC
ATCCGCTTACAGACAAGCTGTGACCGTCTCCGGGAGCTGCATGTGTCAGAGGTTTTCACCGTCATCACCG
AAACGCGCGAGACGAAAGGGCCTCGTGATACGCCTATTTTTATAGGTTAATGTCATGATAATAATGGTTT
CTTAGACGTCAGGTGGCACTTTTCGGGGAAATGTGCGCGGAACCCCTATTTGTTTATTTTTCTAAATACA
TTCAAATATGTATCCGCTCATGAGACAATAACCCTGATAAATGCTTCAATAATATTGAAAAAGGAAGAGT
ATGAGTATTCAACATTTCCGTGTCGCCCTTATTCCCTTTTTTGCGGCATTTTGCCTTCCTGTTTTTGCTC
ACCCAGAAACGCTGGTGAAAGTAAAAGATGCTGAAGATCAGTTGGGTGCACGAGTGGGTTACATCGAACT
GGATCTCAACAGCGGTAAGATCCTTGAGAGTTTTCGCCCCGAAGAACGTTTTCCAATGATGAGCACTTTT
AAAGTTCTGCTATGTGGCGCGGTATTATCCCGTATTGACGCCGGGCAAGAGCAACTCGGTCGCCGCATAC
ACTATTCTCAGAATGACTTGGTTGAGTACTCACCAGTCACAGAAAAGCATCTTACGGATGGCATGACAGT
AAGAGAATTATGCAGTGCTGCCATAACCATGAGTGATAACACTGCGGCCAACTTACTTCTGACAACGATC
GGAGGACCGAAGGAGCTAACCGCTTTTTTGCACAACATGGGGGATCATGTAACTCGCCTTGATCGTTGGG
AACCGGAGCTGAATGAAGCCATACCAAACGACGAGCGTGACACCACGATGCCTGTAGCAATGGCAACAAC
GTTGCGCAAACTATTAACTGGCGAACTACTTACTCTAGCTTCCCGGCAACAATTAATAGACTGGATGGAG
GCGGATAAAGTTGCAGGACCACTTCTGCGCTCGGCCCTTCCGGCTGGCTGGTTTATTGCTGATAAATCTG
GAGCCGGTGAGCGTGGGTCTCGCGGTATCATTGCAGCACTGGGGCCAGATGGTAAGCCCTCCCGTATCGT
AGTTATCTACACGACGGGGAGTCAGGCCACTATGGATGAACGAAATAGACAGATCGCTGAGATAGGTGCC
TCACTGATTAAGCATTGGTAACTGTCAGACCAAGTTTACTCATATATACTTTAGATTGATTTAAAACTTC
ATTTTTAATTTAAAAGGATCTAGGTGAAGATCCTTTTTGATAATCTCATGACCAAAATCCCTTAACGTGA
GTTTTCGTTCCACTGAGCGTCAGACCCCGTAGAAAAGATCAAAGGATCTTCTTGAGATCCTTTTTTTCTG
CGCGTAATCTGCTGCTTGCAAACAAAAAAACCACCGCTACCAGCGGTGGTTTGTTTGCCGGATCAAGAGC
TACCAACTCTTTTTCCGAAGGTAACTGGCTTCAGCAGAGCGCAGATACCAAATACTGTTCTTCTAGTGTA
GCCGTAGTTAGGCCACCACTTCAAGAACTCTGTAGCACCGCCTACATACCTCGCTCTGCTAATCCTGTTA
CCAGTGGCTGCTGCCAGTGGCGATAAGTCGTGTCTTACCGGGTTGGACTCAAGACGATAGTTACCGGATA
AGGCGCAGCGGTCGGGCTGAACGGGGGGTTCGTGCACACAGCCCAGCTTGGAGCGAACGACCTACACCGA
ACTGAGATACCTACAGCGTGAGCTATGAGAAAGCGCCACGCTTCCCGAAGGGAGAAAGGCGGACAGGTAT
CCGGTAAGCGGCAGGGTCGGAACAGGAGAGCGCACGAGGGAGCTTCCAGGGGGAAACGCCTGGTATCTTT
ATAGTCCTGTCGGGTTTCGCCACCTCTGACTTGAGCGTCGATTTTTGTGATGCTCGTCAGGGGGGCGGAG
CCTATGGAAAAACGCCAGCAACGCGGCCTTTTTACGGTTCCTGGCCTTTTGCTGGCCTTTTGCTCACATG
TTCTTTCCTGCGTTATCCCCTGATTCTGTGGATAACCGTATTACCGCCTTTGAGTGAGCTGATACCGCTC
GCCGCAGCCGAACGACCGAGCGCAGCGAGTCAGTGAGCGAGGAAGCGGAAGAGCGCCCAATACGCAAACC
GCCTCTCCCCGCGCGTTGGCCGATTCATTAATGCAGCTGGCACGACAGGTTTCCCGACTGGAAAGCGGGC
AGTGAGCGCAACGCAATTAATGTGAGTTAGCTCACTCATTAGGCACCCCAGGCTTTACACTTTATGCTTC
CGGCTCGTATGTTGTGTGGAATTGTGAGCGGATAACAATTTCACACAGGAAACAGCTATGACCATGATTA
CGCCAAGCTTGCATGGCGGCCGCATAACTTCGTATAGCATACATTATACGAAGTTATGCATGCTTATGAA
GCGACGATGGAAAAAGAATTTCATAGCCGTCTCAGCAGCCAACCGCTTTAAGAAAATCTCATCCTCCGGG
GCACTTGATTATGGTACCCCAACTACTGCTTCTGAAAATCTATATTTTCAAGGTGAACTAAAAACTGCTG
CTTTGGCTCAACATGCGATTAAAGCTGATGCGCAACAAAATAACTTCAACAAAGATCAACAAAGCGCCTT
CTATGAAATCTTGAACATGCCTAACTTAAACGAAGCGCAACGTAACGGCTTCATTCAAAGTCTTAAAGAC
GACCCAAGCCAAAGCACTAACGTTTTAGGTGAAGCTAAAAAATTAAACGAATCTCAAGCACCGAAAGCTG
ATAACAATTTCAACAAAGAACAACAAAATGCTTTCTATGAAATCTTGAATATGCCTAACTTAAACGAAGA
ACAACGCAATGGTTTCATCCAAAGCTTAAAAGATGACCCAAGCCAAAGTGCTAACCTATTGTCAGAAGCT
AAAAAGTTAAATGAATCTCAAGCACCGAAAGCGGATAACAAATTCAACAAAGAATAAGGCGCGCCACTTC
TAAATAAGCGAATTTCTTATGATTTATGATTTTTATTATTAAATAAGTTATAAAAAAAATAAGTGTATAC
AAATTTTAAAGTGACTCTTAGGTTTTAAAACGAAAATTCTTATTCTTGAGTAACTCTTTCCTGTAGGTCA
GGTTGCTTTCTCAGGTATAGTATGAGGTCGCTCTTATTGACCACACCTCTACCGGCAGATCCGCTAGGGA
TAACAGGGTAATATAGATCTGTTTAGCTTGCCTCGTCCCCGCCGGGTCACCCGGCCAGCGACATGGAGGC
CCAGAATACCCTCCTTGACAGTCTTGACGTGCGCAGCTCAGGGGCATGATGTGACTGTCGCCCGTACATT
TAGCCCATACATCCCCATGTATAATCATTTGCATCCATACATTTTGATGGCCGCACGGCGCGAAGCAAAA
ATTACGGCTCCTCGCTGCAGACCTGCGAGCAGGGAAACGCTCCCCTCACAGACGCGTTGAATTGTCCCCA
CGCCGCGCCCCTGTAGAGAAATATAAAAGGTTAGGATTTGCCACTGAGGTTCTTCTTTCATATACTTCCT
TTTAAAATCTTGCTAGGATACAGTTCTCACATCACATCCGAACATAAACAACCATGGGTAAGGAAAAGAC
TCACGTTTCGAGGCCGCGATTAAATTCCAACATGGATGCTGATTTATATGGGTATAAATGGGCTCGCGAT
AATGTCGGGCAATCAGGTGCGACAATCTATCGATTGTATGGGAAGCCCGATGCGCCAGAGTTGTTTCTGA
AACATGGCAAAGGTAGCGTTGCCAATGATGTTACAGATGAGATGGTCAGACTAAACTGGCTGACGGAATT
TATGCCTCTTCCGACCATCAAGCATTTTATCCGTACTCCTGATGATGCATGGTTACTCACCACTGCGATC
CCCGGCAAAACAGCATTCCAGGTATTAGAAGAATATCCTGATTCAGGTGAAAATATTGTTGATGCGCTGG
CAGTGTTCCTGCGCCGGTTGCATTCGATTCCTGTTTGTAATTGTCCTTTTAACAGCGATCGCGTATTTCG
TCTCGCTCAGGCGCAATCACGAATGAATAACGGTTTGGTTGATGCGAGTGATTTTGATGACGAGCGTAAT
GGCTGGCCTGTTGAACAAGTCTGGAAAGAAATGCATAAGCTTTTGCCATTCTCACCGGATTCAGTCGTCA
CTCATGGTGATTTCTCACTTGATAACCTTATTTTTGACGAGGGGAAATTAATAGGTTGTATTGATGTTGG
ACGAGTCGGAATCGCAGACCGATACCAGGATCTTGCCATCCTATGGAACTGCCTCGGTGAGTTTTCTCCT
TCATTACAGAAACGGCTTTTTCAAAAATATGGTATTGATAATCCTGATATGAATAAATTGCAGTTTCATT
TGATGCTCGATGAGTTTTTCTAATCAGTACTGACAATAAAAAGATTCTTGTTTTCAAGAACTTGTCATTT
GTATAGTTTTTTTATATTGTAGTTGTTCTATTTTAATCAAATGTTAGCGTGATTTATATTTTTTTTCGCC
TCGACATCATCTGCCCAGATGCGAAGTTAAGTGCGCAGAAAGTAATATCATGCGTCAATCGTATGTGAAT
GCTGGTCGCTATACTGCTGTCGATTCGATACTAACGCCGCCATCCAGTCGACGAACTAGTATAACTTCGT
ATATGGTATTATATACGAAGTTATGCGGCCGCTGAATTCACTGGCCGTCGTTTTACAACGTCGTGACTGG
GAAAACCCTGGCGTTACCCAACTTAATCGCCTTGCAGCACATCCCCCTTTCGCCAGCTGGCGTAATAGCG
AAGAGGCCCGCACCGATCGCCCTTCCCAACAGTTGCGCAGCCTGAATGGCGAATGGCGCCTGATGCGGTA
TTTTCTCCTTACGCATCTGTGCGGTATTTCACACCGCATACCATCGTCCGGATCAATGAAGTAGATGAGT
TTACTACCTGTATATACTTTTTTTTTTGTCAAAGTCACTTTTATGGCATTTCCATGTTGAAGGATTAGCC
ACAGCACTAAATTTTCAGCGTATGATTGCTTTTAAATATTTAATTTTCATCGTTTTTTAATTAATATTCA
AAACGATTTAATGCCTTCTACATCTGAAGTCAAGCTCATAGACTCGGGTTGGGTAGCTAAAACTACATCT
AACACGAAGGGGTATAGCCTTCTTAAAGTATACTCATGTATAAACGTTTTGGGTTCATATTTTTGGGCCA
CGTGGTTTATAAAAATTCTTAACTACACCACTCGGTATCCCGCACCCGTCTACGTTTCTACGATTTCGAG
CTAATATTGAGTAAAGTGATTAGCAAAAAAAATAAAAGTACTCGTTGTCGGAGATCAAGAATTTTTCTAT
TATCTCATCTAAACCACTTTCTAAAAGCGAAAAACAAAATCGTAATATGCAGCTTGAATGGGCTTCCATA
GTTTGAAAGAAAAACCCTAGCAGTACTGGCAAGGGAGACATTCCTTTTACCTGGCTAATCGCCATCTTCC
AGCAGGCGCACCATTGCCCCTGTTTCACTATCCAGGTTACGGATATAGTTCATGACAATATTTACATTGG
TCCAGCCACCAGCTTGCATGATCTCCGGTATTGAAACTCCAGCGCGGGCCATATCTCGCGCGGCTCCGAC
ACGGGCACTGTGTCCAGACCAGGCCAGGTATCTCTGACCAGAGTCATCCTTAGCGCCGTAAATCAATCGA
TGAGTTGCTTCAAAAATCCCTTCCAGGGCGCGAGTTGATAGCTGGCTGGTGGCAGATGGCGCGGCAACAC
CATTTTTTCTGACCCGGCAAAACAGGTAGTTATTCGGATCATCAGCTACACCAGAGACGGAAATCCATCG
CTCGACCAGTTTAGTTACCCCCAGGCTAAGTGCCTTCTCTACACCTGCGGTGCTAACCAGCGTTTTCGTT
CTGCCAATATGGATTAACATTCTCCCACCGTCAGTACGTGAGATATCTTTAACCCTGATCCTGGCAATTT
CGGCTATACGTAACAGGGTGTTATAAGCAATCCCCAGAAATGCCAGATTACGTATATCCTGGCAGCGATC
GCTATTTTCCATGAGTGAACGAACCTGGTCGAAATCAGTGCGTTCGAACGCTAGAGCCTGTTTTGCACGT
TCACCGGCATCAACGTTTTCTTTTCGGATCCGCCGCATAACCAGTGAAACAGCATTGCTGTCACTTGGTC
GTGGCAGCCCGGACCGACGATGAAGCATGTTTAGCTGGCCCAAATGTTGCTGGATAGTTTTTACTGCCAG
ACCGCGCGCCTGAAGATATAGAAGATAATCGCGAACATCTTCAGGTTCTGCGGGAAACCATTTCCGGTTA
TTCAACTTGCACCATGCCGCCCACGACCGGCAAACGGACAGAAGCATTTTCCAGGTATGCTCAGAAAACG
CCTGGCGATCCCTGAACATGTCCATCAGGTTCTTGCGAACCTCATCACTCGTTGCATCGACCGGTAACTT
TTAGATTAACATTTGTTTAAATATGAAATTAGGCAATGTAACATACTGCAGGCAAATTTTGGTGTACGGT
AAGTAAATTGGACATATGATTTAACAAAGCGACTATAAGTCAGAAAGTGAGAATGAGATTGAAATAATTA
ATTCAACTTATTCAATTGATGATATGCCAGGATTCCTCTTCCTTTATATATCTTCAATGTTTCGATTAAC
AGGTCCATTATCCGGTTTTTAGTTTCGCTGCACATTGCCGAATGACAATCGGATTCCTTTAAGCTTTGCT
TTTGCCCTGTTTTCTCTCCCCAGTAATCGTTGGGTGACTGAACCATCCAGTAGCCGAGAGTTACGTTTTT
CCTGATTTAATAAATATCCATATCTATTTGTCTCGTGGTGTTTTACAGCAACTAACCGAAATTACTATTT
TGCATCATCCAACCATAAAGAGACAACAATAATTCTAGAAAACATATAACAAGTGTTTTTTTCTATTTAC
GTCTCATACGCAAAGTCCACTTTACCATGTTTTGGAAACTTGTACCCAACCATTCATTTTTCGATTTTGT
AATGAGGCTCTTTTCTTCTAACAATCATTGAGGTCATTATCATGTGTCCTCACCTATTGTTTAAATTGAG
GCTTGCGCTATTCCCAAAATTGTGGGTATTATTTTCATATATCAGTATCTGCAATTTCGGTTCAACTCCG
GAAGCTCGGTACCCAACTGTGGGAATACTCAGGTATCGTAAGATGCAAGAGTTCGAATCTCTTAGCAACC
ATTATTTTTTTTCTCTCAACATAACGAGAACACACAGGGGCGCTATCGCACAGAATCAAATTCGATGACT
GGAAATTTTTTGTTAATTTCAGAGGTCGCCTGACGCATATACCTTTTTCAACTGAAAAATTGGGAGAAAA
AGGAAAGGTGAGAGCGCCGGAACCGGCTTTTCATATAGAATAGAGAAGCGTTCATGACTAAATGCTTGCA
TCACAATACTTGAAGTTGACAATATTATTTAAGGACCTATTGTTTTTTCCAATAGGTGGTTAGCAATCGT
CTTACTTTCTAACTTTTCTTACCTTTTACATTTCAGCAATATATATATATATATATATATATATTTCAAG
GATATACCATTGTAATGTCTGCCCCTAAGAAGATCGTCGTTTTGCCAGGTGACCACGTTGGTCAAGAAAT
CACAGCCGAAGCCATTAAGGTTCTTAAAGCTATTTCTGATGTTCGTTCCAATGTCAAGTTCGATTTCGAA
AATCATTTAATTGGTGGTGCTGCTATCGATGCTACAGGTGTTCCACTTCCAGATGAGGCGCTGGAAGCCT
CCAAGAAGGCTGATGCCGTTTTGTTAGGTGCTGTGGGTGGTCCTAAATGGGGTACCGGTAGTGTTAGACC
TGAACAAGGTTTACTAAAAATCCGTAAAGAACTTCAATTGTACGCCAACTTAAGACCATGTAACTTTGCA
TCCGACTCTCTTTTAGACTTATCTCCAATCAAGCCACAATTTGCTAAAGGTACTGACTTCGTTGTTGTTA
GAGAATTAGTGGGAGGTATTTACTTTGGTAAGAGAAAGGAAGACGATGGTGATGGTGTCGCTTGGGATAG
TGAACAATACACCGTTCCAGAAGTGCAAAGAATCACAAGAATGGCCGCTTTCATGGCCCTACAACATGAG
CCACCATTGCCTATTTGGTCCTTGGATAAAGCTAATGTTTTGGCCTCTTCAAGATTATGGAGAAAAACTG
TGGAGGAAACCATCAAGAACGAATTTCCTACATTGAAAGTTCAACATCAATTGATTGATTCTGCCGCCAT
GATCCTAGTTAAGAACCCAACCCACCTAAATGGTATTATAATCACCAGCAACATGTTTGGTGATATCATC
TCCGATGAAGCCTCCGTTATCCCAGGCTCCTTGGGTTTGTTGCCATCTGCGTCCTTGGCCTCTTTGCCAG
ACAAGAACACCGCATTTGGTTTGTACGAACCATGCCATGGTTCCGCTCCAGATTTGCCAAAGAATAAGGT
CAACCCTATCGCCACTATCTTGTCTGCTGCAATGATGTTGAAATTGTCATTGAACTTGCCTGAAGAAGGT
AAAGCCATTGAAGATGCAGTTAAAAAGGTTTTGGATGCAGGTATCAGAACTGGTGATTTAGGTGGTTCCA
ACAGTACCACCGAAGTCGGTGATGCTGTCGCCGAAGAAGTTAAGAAAATCCTTGCTTAAAAAGATTCTCT
TTTTTTGTGATATTTGTACATAAACTTTATAAATGAAATTCATAATAGAAACGACACGAAATTACAAAAT
GGAATATGTTCATAGGGTAGACGAAACTATATACGCAATCTACATACATTTATCAAGAAGGAGAAAAAGG
AGGATGTAAAGGAATACAGGTAAGCAAATTGATACTAATGGCTCAACGTGATAAGGAAAAAGAATTGCAC
TTTAACATTAATATTGACAAGGAGGAGGGCATCACA
Features (pLannotate 1.2.2; 25 found; start..end, strand, type, name):
    103..243     -  CDS            NFS1 (fragment): NFS1_YEAST - Also known as SPL1 From Saccharomyces cerevisiae (strain ATCC 204508 / S288c) (Baker's yeast).
    349..414     -  CDS            hus5 (fragment): UBC9_SCHPO - Also known as ubc9. Experimental evidence at protein level: Swiss-Prot protein existence level 1. Catalyzes the covalent attachment of ubiquitin-like protein SUMO/Smt3 to other proteins. Required for efficient recovery from DNA damage or S-phase arrest and normal mitosis. This may be as part of a checkpoint independent recovery process. From Schizosaccharomyces pombe (strain 972 / ATCC 24843) (Fission yeast).
    575..1356    +  rep_origin     ars1: Schizosaccharomyces pombe autonomously replicating sequence ars1
   1435..1484    -  misc_feature   bom (fragment): basis of mobility region from pBR322
   1586..1621    -  CDS            rop (fragment): Rop protein, which maintains plasmids at low copy number; rop
   1716..1820    +  promoter       AmpR promoter: bla
   1821..2681    +  CDS            AmpR: β-lactamase; bla; confers resistance to ampicillin, carbenicillin, and related antibiotics
   2852..3440    +  rep_origin     ori: high-copy-number ColE1/pMB1/pBR322/pUC origin of replication
   3623..3715    +  CDS            lacI (fragment): lac repressor; lacI; The lac repressor binds to the lac operator to inhibit transcription in E. coli. This inhibition can be relieved by adding lactose or isopropyl-β-D-thiogalactopyranoside (IPTG).
   3728..3749    +  protein_bind   CAP binding site: CAP binding activates transcription in the presence of cAMP. E. coli catabolite activator protein
   3764..3794    +  promoter       lac promoter: promoter for the E. coli lac operon
   3802..3818    +  protein_bind   lac operator: The lac repressor binds to the lac operator to inhibit transcription in E. coli. This inhibition can be relieved by adding lactose or isopropyl-β-D-thiogalactopyranoside (IPTG). lac repressor encoded by lacI
   3874..3907    +  protein_bind   loxP: Cre-mediated recombination occurs in the 8-bp core sequence (GCATACAT). Cre recombinase
   3919..3996    +  CDS            CBP: calmodulin-binding peptide derived from skeletal muscle myosin light chain kinase; binds calmodulin with nanomolar affinity in the presence of calcium
   4072..4464    +  CDS            spa (fragment): SPA_STAAM - Experimental evidence at protein level: Swiss-Prot protein existence level 1. Plays a role in the inhibition of the host innate and adaptive immune responses. Possesses five immunoglobulin-binding domains that capture both the fragment crystallizable region (Fc region) and the Fab region (part of Ig that identifies antigen) of immunoglobulins (By similarity). In turn, Staphylococcus aureus is protected from phagocytic killing via inhibition of Ig Fc region. In addition, the host elicited B-cell response is prevented due to a decrease of antibody-secreting cell proliferation that en
   4488..4675    +  terminator     ADH1 terminator: S. cerevisiae ADH1; transcription terminator for the S. cerevisiae alcohol dehydrogenase 1 (ADH1) gene
   4750..6106    +  gene           kanMX: yeast selectable marker conferring kanamycin resistance (Wach et al., 1994)
   6196..6353    +  CDS            lacZα (fragment): LacZα fragment of β-galactosidase; lacZ fragment
   6359..6410    -  misc_feature   bom (fragment): basis of mobility region from pBR322
   6421..6437    +  CDS            calmodulin (fragment): calcium-binding protein
   6985..7977    -  CDS            Cre: site-specific recombinase Cre is a site-specific recombinase from bacteriophage P1. Recombination occurs at loxP sequences.
   8027..8065    -  CDS            Cre (fragment): site-specific recombinase Cre is a site-specific recombinase from bacteriophage P1. Recombination occurs at loxP sequences.
   8067..8677    -  promoter       nmt1 promoter (fragment): wild-type nmt1 promoter from Schizosaccharomyces pombe, conferring strong thiamine-repressible expression
   8695..9084    +  promoter       LEU2 promoter: S. cerevisiae LEU2
   9115..10206   +  CDS            LEU2: LEU3_YEAST - Experimental evidence at protein level: Swiss-Prot protein existence level 1. Catalyzes the oxidation of 3-carboxy-2-hydroxy-4- methylpentanoate (3-isopropylmalate) to 3-carboxy-4-methyl-2- oxopentanoate. The product decarboxylates to 4-methyl-2 oxopentanoate. From Saccharomyces cerevisiae (strain ATCC 204508 / S288c) (Baker's yeast).
