>Addgene plasmid #110240 | pAW8_TAP | addgene full sequence | sequence record 219852 | Addgene NGS Result
CAAAAAGTTAGGTGTAACAGAAAATCATGAAACTATGATTTCTAATTTATATATTGGAGGATTTTCTCTA
AAAAAAAAAATACAACAAATAAAAAACACTCAATGACCTGACCATTTGATGGAGTTTAAGTCAATACCTT
CTTGAACCATTTCCCATAATGGTGAAAGTTCCCTCAAGAATTTTACTCTGTCAGAAACGGCCTTAACGAC
GTAGTCGATCCGGACGATGGCCAACCTTCCAATTCATTAAATCGAGTCCTCCATCAGATGATTTACAAGG
TTTTGCATAGAATCCCTAAGTAAGAGAAGTTGTTAGTGATTTCTTCAAGTTTACTAAAATTTACATACAA
ATGGATGATCTCTTCTCCATTGTTTCCTTTCTTCTTGCAAACGCGTTTTACAAAGAGATGACATGCTATT
TTCTGATTATTTTTTTCTATAGTTTTCTATTTTGTACGTCCTTGGGAGTCCGAAATGTAAAATCGGGGTA
TGGTTAGTAGCGGCAGCGTTCATTATGGTATATAAAAGATAAAAAGTAGGGGCAAGCGAGACAGAATGGG
ATACAAGGGCATCGTCTATAATTATAGCTAAAAATTGTATTTTAATTTGTATTTTTTGTAATTTTATTTC
TCATTGTTTTACTTAAAATGAATGCGAATTAGAGAAAACTTCAACGAAATGTCAAAATAAGCTCAGCAAA
ATATACAATTTTAGGGAAAGCGATCAGCAACTTATTCTCCGTTGTAGATTCTTTTTCTTCATAAATTCCA
ACAATGTAACTGCCAATTGATTTTTCTCTAGATGCTAATAAATTGAAACTAATGAATATAATAACACAGG
TTTTGATAAATTGTAAACTCTTACTCAAAAAAAGAATGTTAAAACTAATTTAACCTTTTTATAAAGGCTC
ATGGCGTTAAAGAGGATAGTAAAAATTCTACAATTTTTTAATTTAATGTCACAATTGTCTTGCGAATATA
ATTCTATTAATTTTCGCTAACTGCTGTTTTAGTACTATTACTTTCAATATGCCTTATATGCAACTTTAAT
TCATGAAGAATGCAATATTTTTGCAATCTTTCTTGTACTGAGCGCTTTTTATCATTTAGTACTCATTATT
TAATTTTTCAGTAAAGGGCAATAAATAAATTTGTAGAAGATGCAATGTAATCTCCTCTATCCTTTTGCTC
ATATGTTTATGAGTATACCTAGTCTAGAAAGGCTTGTATTTAAAATATTATTCAATAAAAATTCACAATT
TTTACGACATGTGCTACCATTCACTTAACTTCCTGATTATAAAATTGGTTCGTTTATACTAATTACTTAA
GTACCTTTAACTAAACAAAATGCCTATATATATATTAATTTACAATGAGTGTCAGATAAGTCACTATGTC
CGAGTGGTTAAGGAGTTAGACTCGCCATCGATGGTATGGTGCACTCTCAGTACAATCTGCTCTGATGCCG
CATAGTTAAGCCAGCCCCGACACCCGCCAACACCCGCTGACGCGCCCTGACGGGCTTGTCTGCTCCCGGC
ATCCGCTTACAGACAAGCTGTGACCGTCTCCGGGAGCTGCATGTGTCAGAGGTTTTCACCGTCATCACCG
AAACGCGCGAGACGAAAGGGCCTCGTGATACGCCTATTTTTATAGGTTAATGTCATGATAATAATGGTTT
CTTAGACGTCAGGTGGCACTTTTCGGGGAAATGTGCGCGGAACCCCTATTTGTTTATTTTTCTAAATACA
TTCAAATATGTATCCGCTCATGAGACAATAACCCTGATAAATGCTTCAATAATATTGAAAAAGGAAGAGT
ATGAGTATTCAACATTTCCGTGTCGCCCTTATTCCCTTTTTTGCGGCATTTTGCCTTCCTGTTTTTGCTC
ACCCAGAAACGCTGGTGAAAGTAAAAGATGCTGAAGATCAGTTGGGTGCACGAGTGGGTTACATCGAACT
GGATCTCAACAGCGGTAAGATCCTTGAGAGTTTTCGCCCCGAAGAACGTTTTCCAATGATGAGCACTTTT
AAAGTTCTGCTATGTGGCGCGGTATTATCCCGTATTGACGCCGGGCAAGAGCAACTCGGTCGCCGCATAC
ACTATTCTCAGAATGACTTGGTTGAGTACTCACCAGTCACAGAAAAGCATCTTACGGATGGCATGACAGT
AAGAGAATTATGCAGTGCTGCCATAACCATGAGTGATAACACTGCGGCCAACTTACTTCTGACAACGATC
GGAGGACCGAAGGAGCTAACCGCTTTTTTGCACAACATGGGGGATCATGTAACTCGCCTTGATCGTTGGG
AACCGGAGCTGAATGAAGCCATACCAAACGACGAGCGTGACACCACGATGCCTGTAGCAATGGCAACAAC
GTTGCGCAAACTATTAACTGGCGAACTACTTACTCTAGCTTCCCGGCAACAATTAATAGACTGGATGGAG
GCGGATAAAGTTGCAGGACCACTTCTGCGCTCGGCCCTTCCGGCTGGCTGGTTTATTGCTGATAAATCTG
GAGCCGGTGAGCGTGGGTCTCGCGGTATCATTGCAGCACTGGGGCCAGATGGTAAGCCCTCCCGTATCGT
AGTTATCTACACGACGGGGAGTCAGGCAACTATGGATGAACGAAATAGACAGATCGCTGAGATAGGTGCC
TCACTGATTAAGCATTGGTAACTGTCAGACCAAGTTTACTCATATATACTTTAGATTGATTTAAAACTTC
ATTTTTAATTTAAAAGGATCTAGGTGAAGATCCTTTTTGATAATCTCATGACCAAAATCCCTTAACGTGA
GTTTTCGTTCCACTGAGCGTCAGACCCCGTAGAAAAGATCAAAGGATCTTCTTGAGATCCTTTTTTTCTG
CGCGTAATCTGCTGCTTGCAAACAAAAAAACCACCGCTACCAGCGGTGGTTTGTTTGCCGGATCAAGAGC
TACCAACTCTTTTTCCGAAGGTAACTGGCTTCAGCAGAGCGCAGATACCAAATACTGTTCTTCTAGTGTA
GCCGTAGTTAGGCCACCACTTCAAGAACTCTGTAGCACCGCCTACATACCTCGCTCTGCTAATCCTGTTA
CCAGTGGCTGCTGCCAGTGGCGATAAGTCGTGTCTTACCGGGTTGGACTCAAGACGATAGTTACCGGATA
AGGCGCAGCGGTCGGGCTGAACGGGGGGTTCGTGCACACAGCCCAGCTTGGAGCGAACGACCTACACCGA
ACTGAGATACCTACAGCGTGAGCTATGAGAAAGCGCCACGCTTCCCGAAGGGAGAAAGGCGGACAGGTAT
CCGGTAAGCGGCAGGGTCGGAACAGGAGAGCGCACGAGGGAGCTTCCAGGGGGAAACGCCTGGTATCTTT
ATAGTCCTGTCGGGTTTCGCCACCTCTGACTTGAGCGTCGATTTTTGTGATGCTCGTCAGGGGGGCGGAG
CCTATGGAAAAACGCCAGCAACGCGGCCTTTTTACGGTTCCTGGCCTTTTGCTGGCCTTTTGCTCACATG
TTCTTTCCTGCGTTATCCCCTGATTCTGTGGATAACCGTATTACCGCCTTTGAGTGAGCTGATACCGCTC
GCCGCAGCCGAACGACCGAGCGCAGCGAGTCAGTGAGCGAGGAAGCGGAAGAGCGCCCAATACGCAAACC
GCCTCTCCCCGCGCGTTGGCCGATTCATTAATGCAGCTGGCACGACAGGTTTCCCGACTGGAAAGCGGGC
AGTGAGCGCAACGCAATTAATGTGAGTTAGCTCACTCATTAGGCACCCCAGGCTTTACACTTTATGCTTC
CGGCTCGTATGTTGTGTGGAATTGTGAGCGGATAACAATTTCACACAGGAAACAGCTATGACCATGATTA
CGCCAAGCTTGCATGGCGGCCGCATAACTTCGTATAGCATACATTATACGAAGTTATGCATGCTTATGAA
GCGACGATGGAAAAAGAATTTCATAGCCGTCTCAGCAGCCAACCGCTTTAAGAAAATCTCATCCTCCGGG
GCACTTGATTATGGTACCCCAACTACTGCTTCTGAAAATCTATATTTTCAAGGTGAACTAAAAACTGCTG
CTTTGGCTCAACATGCGATTAAAGCTGATGCGCAACAAAATAACTTCAACAAAGATCAACAAAGCGCCTT
CTATGAAATCTTGAACATGCCTAACTTAAACGAAGCGCAACGTAACGGCTTCATTCAAAGTCTTAAAGAC
GACCCAAGCCAAAGCACTAACGTTTTAGGTGAAGCTAAAAAATTAAACGAATCTCAAGCACCGAAAGCTG
ATAACAATTTCAACAAAGAACAACAAAATGCTTTCTATGAAATCTTGAATATGCCTAACTTAAACGAAGA
ACAACGCAATGGTTTCATCCAAAGCTTAAAAGATGACCCAAGCCAAAGTGCTAACCTATTGTCAGAAGCT
AAAAAGTTAAATGAATCTCAAGCACCGAAAGCGGATAACAAATTCAACAAAGAATAAGGCGCGCCACTTC
TAAATAAGCGAATTTCTTATGATTTATGATTTTTATTATTAAATAAGTTATAAAAAAAATAAGTGTATAC
AAATTTTAAAGTGACTCTTAGGTTTTAAAACGAAAATTCTTATTCTTGAGTAACTCTTTCCTGTAGGTCA
GGTTGCTTTCTCAGGTATAGTATGAGGTCGCTCTTATTGACCACACCTCTACCGGCAGATCCGCTAGGGA
TAACAGGGTAATATAGATCTGTTTAGCTTGCCTCGTCCCCGCCGGGTCACCCGGCCAGCGACATGGAGGC
CCAGAATACCCTCCTTGACAGTCTTGACGTGCGCAGCTCAGGGGCATGATGTGACTGTCGCCCGTACATT
TAGCCCATACATCCCCATGTATAATCATTTGCATCCATACATTTTGATGGCCGCACGGCGCGAAGCAAAA
ATTACGGCTCCTCGCTGCAGACCTGCGAGCAGGGAAACGCTCCCCTCACAGACGCGTTGAATTGTCCCCA
CGCCGCGCCCCTGTAGAGAAATATAAAAGGTTAGGATTTGCCACTGAGGTTCTTCTTTCATATACTTCCT
TTTAAAATCTTGCTAGGATACAGTTCTCACATCACATCCGAACATAAACAACCATGGGTAAGGAAAAGAC
TCACGTTTCGAGGCCGCGATTAAATTCCAACATGGATGCTGATTTATATGGGTATAAATGGGCTCGCGAT
AATGTCGGGCAATCAGGTGCGACAATCTATCGATTGTATGGGAAGCCCGATGCGCCAGAGTTGTTTCTGA
AACATGGCAAAGGTAGCGTTGCCAATGATGTTACAGATGAGATGGTCAGACTAAACTGGCTGACGGAATT
TATGCCTCTTCCGACCATCAAGCATTTTATCCGTACTCCTGATGATGCATGGTTACTCACCACTGCGATC
CCCGGCAAAACAGCATTCCAGGTATTAGAAGAATATCCTGATTCAGGTGAAAATATTGTTGATGCGCTGG
CAGTGTTCCTGCGCCGGTTGCATTCGATTCCTGTTTGTAATTGTCCTTTTAACAGCGATCGCGTATTTCG
TCTCGCTCAGGCGCAATCACGAATGAATAACGGTTTGGTTGATGCGAGTGATTTTGATGACGAGCGTAAT
GGCTGGCCTGTTGAACAAGTCTGGAAAGAAATGCATAAGCTTTTGCCATTCTCACCGGATTCAGTCGTCA
CTCATGGTGATTTCTCACTTGATAACCTTATTTTTGACGAGGGGAAATTAATAGGTTGTATTGATGTTGG
ACGAGTCGGAATCGCAGACCGATACCAGGATCTTGCCATCCTATGGAACTGCCTCGGTGAGTTTTCTCCT
TCATTACAGAAACGGCTTTTTCAAAAATATGGTATTGATAATCCTGATATGAATAAATTGCAGTTTCATT
TGATGCTCGATGAGTTTTTCTAATCAGTACTGACAATAAAAAGATTCTTGTTTTCAAGAACTTGTCATTT
GTATAGTTTTTTTATATTGTAGTTGTTCTATTTTAATCAAATGTTAGCGTGATTTATATTTTTTTTCGCC
TCGACATCATCTGCCCAGATGCGAAGTTAAGTGCGCAGAAAGTAATATCATGCGTCAATCGTATGTGAAT
GCTGGTCGCTATACTGCTGTCGATTCGATACTAACGCCGCCATCCAGTCGACGAACTAGTATAACTTCGT
ATATGGTATTATATACGAAGTTATGCGGCCGCGCGAATTCACTGGCCGTCGTTTTACAACGTCGTGACTG
GGAAAACCCTGGCGTTACCCAACTTAATCGCCTTGCAGCACATCCCCCTTTCGCCAGCTGGCGTAATAGC
GAAGAGGCCCGCACCGATCGCCCTTCCCAACAGTTGCGCAGCCTGAATGGCGAATGGCGCCTGATGCGGT
ATTTTCTCCTTACGCATCTGTGCGGTATTTCACACCGCATACCATCGTCCGGATCAATGAAGTAGATGAG
TTTACTACCTGTATATACTTTTTTTTTTGTCAAAGTCACTTTTATGGCATTTCCATGTTGAAGGATTAGC
CACAGCACTAAATTTTCAGCGTATGATTGCTTTTAAATATTTAATTTTCATCGTTTTTTAATTAATATTC
AAAACGATTTAATGCCTTCTACATCTGAAGTCAAGCTCATAGACTCGGGTTGGGTAGCTAAAACTACATC
TAACACGAAGGGGTATAGCCTTCTTAAAGTATACTCATGTATAAACGTTTTGGGTTCATATTTTTGGGCC
ACGTGGTTTATAAAAATTCTTAACTACACCACTCGGTATCCCGCACCCGTCTACGTTTCTACGATTTCGA
GCTAATATTGAGTAAAGTGATTAGCAAAAAAAATAAAAGTACTCGTTGTCGGAGATCAAGAATTTTTCTA
TTATCTCATCTAAACCACTTTCTAAAAGCGAAAAACAAAATCGTAATATGCAGCTTGAATGGGCTTCCAT
AGTTTGAAAGAAAAACCCTAGCAGTACTGGCAAGGGAGACATTCCTTTTACCTGGCTAATCGCCATCTTC
CAGCAGGCGCACCATTGCCCCTGTTTCACTATCCAGGTTACGGATATAGTTCATGACAATATTTACATTG
GTCCAGCCACCAGCTTGCATGATCTCCGGTATTGAAACTCCAGCGCGGGCCATATCTCGCGCGGCTCCGA
CACGGGCACTGTGTCCAGACCAGGCCAGGTATCTCTGACCAGAGTCATCCTTAGCGCCGTAAATCAATCG
ATGAGTTGCTTCAAAAATCCCTTCCAGGGCGCGAGTTGATAGCTGGCTGGTGGCAGATGGCGCGGCAACA
CCATTTTTTCTGACCCGGCAAAACAGGTAGTTATTCGGATCATCAGCTACACCAGAGACGGAAATCCATC
GCTCGACCAGTTTAGTTACCCCCAGGCTAAGTGCCTTCTCTACACCTGCGGTGCTAACCAGCGTTTTCGT
TCTGCCAATATGGATTAACATTCTCCCACCGTCAGTACGTGAGATATCTTTAACCCTGATCCTGGCAATT
TCGGCTATACGTAACAGGGTGTTATAAGCAATCCCCAGAAATGCCAGATTACGTATATCCTGGCAGCGAT
CGCTATTTTCCATGAGTGAACGAACCTGGTCGAAATCAGTGCGTTCGAACGCTAGAGCCTGTTTTGCACG
TTCACCGGCATCAACGTTTTCTTTTCGGATCCGCCGCATAACCAGTGAAACAGCATTGCTGTCACTTGGT
CGTGGCAGCCCGGACCGACGATGAAGCATGTTTAGCTGGCCCAAATGTTGCTGGATAGTTTTTACTGCCA
GACCGCGCGCCTGAAGATATAGAAGATAATCGCGAACATCTTCAGGTTCTGCGGGAAACCATTTCCGGTT
ATTCAACTTGCACCATGCCGCCCACGACCGGCAAACGGACAGAAGCATTTTCCAGGTATGCTCAGAAAAC
GCCTGGCGATCCCTGAACATGTCCATCAGGTTCTTGCGAACCTCATCACTCGTTGCATCGACCGGTAACT
TTTAGATTAACATTTGTTTAAATATGAAATTAGGCAATGTAACATACTGCAGGCAAATTTTGGTGTACGG
TAAGTAAATTGGACATATGATTTAACAAAGCGACTATAAGTCAGAAAGTGAGAATGAGATTGAAATAATT
AATTCAACTTATTCAATTGATGATATGCCAGGATTCCTCTTCCTTTATCTTCAATGTTTCGATTAACAGG
TCCATTATCCGGTTTTTAGTTTCGCTGCACATTGCCGAATGACAATCGGATTCCTTTAAGCTTTGCTTTT
GCCCTGTTTTCTCTCCCCAGTAATCGTTGGGTGACTGAACCATCCAGTAGCCGAGAGTTACGTTTTTCCT
GATTTAATAAATATCCATATCTATTTGTCTCGTGGTGTTTTACAGCAACTAACCGAAATTACTATTTTGC
ATCATCCAACCATAAAGAGACAACAATAATTCTAGAAAACATATAACAAGTGTTTTTTTCTATTTACGTC
TCATACGCAAAGTCCACTTTACCATGTTTTGGAAACTTGTACCCAACCATTCATTTTTCGATTTTGTAAT
GAGGCTCTTTTCTTCTAACAATCATTGAGGTCATTATCATGTGTCCTCACCTATTGTTTAAATTGAGGCT
TGCGCTATTCCCAAAATTGTGGGTATTATTTTCATATATCAGTATCTGCAATTTCGGTTCAACTCCGGAA
GCTCGGTACCCAACTGTGGGAATACTCAGGTATCGTAAGATGCAAGAGTTCGAATCTCTTAGCAACCATT
ATTTTTTTTCTCTCAACATAACGAGAACACACAGGGGCGCTATCGCACAGAATCAAATTCGATGACTGGA
AATTTTTTGTTAATTTCAGAGGTCGCCTGACGCATATACCTTTTTCAACTGAAAAATTGGGAGAAAAAGG
AAAGGTGAGAGCGCCGGAACCGGCTTTTCATATAGAATAGAGAAGCGTTCATGACTAAATGCTTGCATCA
CAATACTTGAAGTTGACAATATTATTTAAGGACCTATTGTTTTTTCCAATAGGTGGTTAGCAATCGTCTT
ACTTTCTAACTTTTCTTACCTTTTACATTTCAGCAATATATATATATATATATATATATATTTCAAGGAT
ATACCATTGTAATGTCTGCCCCTAAGAAGATCGTCGTTTTGCCAGGTGACCACGTTGGTCAAGAAATCAC
AGCCGAAGCCATTAAGGTTCTTAAAGCTATTTCTGATGTTCGTTCCAATGTCAAGTTCGATTTCGAAAAT
CATTTAATTGGTGGTGCTGCTATCGATGCTACAGGTGTTCCACTTCCAGATGAGGCGCTGGAAGCCTCCA
AGAAGGCTGATGCCGTTTTGTTAGGTGCTGTGGGTGGTCCTAAATGGGGTACCGGTAGTGTTAGACCTGA
ACAAGGTTTACTAAAAATCCGTAAAGAACTTCAATTGTACGCCAACTTAAGACCATGTAACTTTGCATCC
GACTCTCTTTTAGACTTATCTCCAATCAAGCCACAATTTGCTAAAGGTACTGACTTCGTTGTTGTTAGAG
AATTAGTGGGAGGTATTTACTTTGGTAAGAGAAAGGAAGACGATGGTGATGGTGTCGCTTGGGATAGTGA
ACAATACACCGTTCCAGAAGTGCAAAGAATCACAAGAATGGCCGCTTTCATGGCCCTACAACATGAGCCA
CCATTGCCTATTTGGTCCTTGGATAAAGCTAATGTTTTGGCCTCTTCAAGATTATGGAGAAAAACTGTGG
AGGAAACCATCAAGAACGAATTTCCTACATTGAAAGTTCAACATCAATTGATTGATTCTGCCGCCATGAT
CCTAGTTAAGAACCCAACCCACCTAAATGGTATTATAATCACCAGCAACATGTTTGGTGATATCATCTCC
GATGAAGCCTCCGTTATCCCAGGCTCCTTGGGTTTGTTGCCATCTGCGTCCTTGGCCTCTTTGCCAGACA
AGAACACCGCATTTGGTTTGTACGAACCATGCCATGGTTCCGCTCCAGATTTGCCAAAGAATAAGGTCAA
CCCTATCGCCACTATCTTGTCTGCTGCAATGATGTTGAAATTGTCATTGAACTTGCCTGAAGAAGGTAAA
GCCATTGAAGATGCAGTTAAAAAGGTTTTGGATGCAGGTATCAGAACTGGTGATTTAGGTGGTTCCAACA
GTACCACCGAAGTCGGTGATGCTGTCGCCGAAGAAGTTAAGAAAATCCTTGCTTAAAAAGATTCTCTTTT
TTTGTGATATTTGTACATAAACTTTATAAATGAAATTCATAATAGAAACGACACGAAATTACAAAATGGA
ATATGTTCATAGGGTAGACGAAACTATATACGCAATCTACATACATTTATCAAGAAGGAGAAAAAGGAGG
ATGTAAAGGAATACAGGTAAGCAAATTGATACTAATGGCTCAACGTGATAAGGAAAAAGAATTGCACTTT
AACATTAATATTGACAAGGAGGAGGGCATCACA
Features (pLannotate 1.2.2; 25 found; start..end, strand, type, name):
    103..243     -  CDS            NFS1 (fragment): NFS1_YEAST - Also known as SPL1 From Saccharomyces cerevisiae (strain ATCC 204508 / S288c) (Baker's yeast).
    349..414     -  CDS            hus5 (fragment): UBC9_SCHPO - Also known as ubc9. Experimental evidence at protein level: Swiss-Prot protein existence level 1. Catalyzes the covalent attachment of ubiquitin-like protein SUMO/Smt3 to other proteins. Required for efficient recovery from DNA damage or S-phase arrest and normal mitosis. This may be as part of a checkpoint independent recovery process. From Schizosaccharomyces pombe (strain 972 / ATCC 24843) (Fission yeast).
    575..1356    +  rep_origin     ars1: Schizosaccharomyces pombe autonomously replicating sequence ars1
   1435..1484    -  misc_feature   bom (fragment): basis of mobility region from pBR322
   1586..1621    -  CDS            rop (fragment): Rop protein, which maintains plasmids at low copy number; rop
   1716..1820    +  promoter       AmpR promoter: bla
   1821..2681    +  CDS            AmpR: β-lactamase; bla; confers resistance to ampicillin, carbenicillin, and related antibiotics
   2852..3440    +  rep_origin     ori: high-copy-number ColE1/pMB1/pBR322/pUC origin of replication
   3623..3715    +  CDS            lacI (fragment): lac repressor; lacI; The lac repressor binds to the lac operator to inhibit transcription in E. coli. This inhibition can be relieved by adding lactose or isopropyl-β-D-thiogalactopyranoside (IPTG).
   3728..3749    +  protein_bind   CAP binding site: CAP binding activates transcription in the presence of cAMP. E. coli catabolite activator protein
   3764..3794    +  promoter       lac promoter: promoter for the E. coli lac operon
   3802..3818    +  protein_bind   lac operator: The lac repressor binds to the lac operator to inhibit transcription in E. coli. This inhibition can be relieved by adding lactose or isopropyl-β-D-thiogalactopyranoside (IPTG). lac repressor encoded by lacI
   3874..3907    +  protein_bind   loxP: Cre-mediated recombination occurs in the 8-bp core sequence (GCATACAT). Cre recombinase
   3919..3996    +  CDS            CBP: calmodulin-binding peptide derived from skeletal muscle myosin light chain kinase; binds calmodulin with nanomolar affinity in the presence of calcium
   4072..4464    +  CDS            spa (fragment): SPA_STAAM - Experimental evidence at protein level: Swiss-Prot protein existence level 1. Plays a role in the inhibition of the host innate and adaptive immune responses. Possesses five immunoglobulin-binding domains that capture both the fragment crystallizable region (Fc region) and the Fab region (part of Ig that identifies antigen) of immunoglobulins (By similarity). In turn, Staphylococcus aureus is protected from phagocytic killing via inhibition of Ig Fc region. In addition, the host elicited B-cell response is prevented due to a decrease of antibody-secreting cell proliferation that en
   4488..4675    +  terminator     ADH1 terminator: S. cerevisiae ADH1; transcription terminator for the S. cerevisiae alcohol dehydrogenase 1 (ADH1) gene
   4750..6106    +  gene           kanMX: yeast selectable marker conferring kanamycin resistance (Wach et al., 1994)
   6197..6354    +  CDS            lacZα (fragment): LacZα fragment of β-galactosidase; lacZ fragment
   6360..6411    -  misc_feature   bom (fragment): basis of mobility region from pBR322
   6422..6438    +  CDS            calmodulin (fragment): calcium-binding protein
   6986..7978    -  CDS            Cre: site-specific recombinase Cre is a site-specific recombinase from bacteriophage P1. Recombination occurs at loxP sequences.
   8028..8066    -  CDS            Cre (fragment): site-specific recombinase Cre is a site-specific recombinase from bacteriophage P1. Recombination occurs at loxP sequences.
   8068..8674    -  promoter       nmt1 promoter (fragment): wild-type nmt1 promoter from Schizosaccharomyces pombe, conferring strong thiamine-repressible expression
   8692..9081    +  promoter       LEU2 promoter: S. cerevisiae LEU2
   9112..10203   +  CDS            LEU2: LEU3_YEAST - Experimental evidence at protein level: Swiss-Prot protein existence level 1. Catalyzes the oxidation of 3-carboxy-2-hydroxy-4- methylpentanoate (3-isopropylmalate) to 3-carboxy-4-methyl-2- oxopentanoate. The product decarboxylates to 4-methyl-2 oxopentanoate. From Saccharomyces cerevisiae (strain ATCC 204508 / S288c) (Baker's yeast).
