[The description below was written by a language model from this plasmid's Addgene catalogue record and pLannotate feature annotations shown in this document.]
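Description:
pAW8_TAP is a Cre/lox shuttle plasmid of about 10.5 kb for C-terminal gene tagging in the fission yeast Schizosaccharomyces pombe by recombinase-mediated cassette exchange. It is catalogued as an empty backbone built on pUC19. In E. coli it is maintained at high copy through the ColE1/pUC origin and selected with ampicillin (AmpR). For yeast it carries the S. pombe ars1 autonomously replicating sequence and the S. cerevisiae LEU2 gene with its own promoter as an auxotrophic marker. Remnants of the lac promoter/operator, lacZα, lacI, rop and bom regions are leftovers of the cloning backbone. Short annotated matches to NFS1, hus5 and calmodulin appear to be incidental fragments.

The payload begins with a loxP site, followed directly by the purification tag: a calmodulin-binding peptide and then immunoglobulin-binding domains of Staphylococcus aureus protein A. This is the classic two-step TAP arrangement, which the record calls the "Twin Affinity Purification protein". The tag is followed by the S. cerevisiae ADH1 terminator and a kanMX resistance marker. Elsewhere on the plasmid, Cre recombinase is expressed from the thiamine-repressible S. pombe nmt1 promoter, so the plasmid supplies its own recombinase. In cassette exchange, Cre swaps the lox-flanked plasmid segment into a genomic locus that already carries matching lox sites, placing the tag in frame at the 3′ end of the target gene. Only one loxP site is annotated. Cassette exchange normally needs a second, incompatible lox variant, but the feature tables do not identify one.

The depositor and repository sequences give essentially identical annotations and differ by only a few nucleotides.
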