Addgene plasmid #110240: pAW8_TAP
Purpose: (Empty Backbone) Cre/Lox C-terminal tagging construct encoding the Twin Affinity Purification protein
Depositing lab: Tony Carr. Depositing organization: University of Sussex. Publication: Gene tagging and gene replacement using recombinase-mediated cassette exchange in Schizosaccharomyces pombe. Watson AT1, Garcia V, Bone N, Carr AM, Armstrong J.. Gene. 2008 Jan 15;407(1-2):63-74 10.1016/j.gene.2007.09.024 PubMed 18054176.
Backbone
  Vector backbone: pUC19
  Vector type: Cre/Lox
Growth in bacteria
  Bacterial resistance: Ampicillin, 100 μg/mL
  Growth temperature: 37°C
  Growth strain: DH5alpha
  Copy number: High Copy
Gene/Insert
  Gene/Insert name: None
Terms and licenses: Academic/Nonprofit Terms; Industry Terms: Not Available to Industry
How to cite: pAW8_TAP was a gift from Tony Carr (Addgene plasmid # 110240 ; http://n2t.net/addgene:110240 ; RRID:Addgene_110240)
